Addgene plasmid #194491: pAS168
Purpose: Zif268 Op (Part 2)
Depositing lab: Ahmad Khalil. Depositing organization: Boston University Main Campus. Publication: A Toolkit for Precise, Multigene Control in Saccharomyces cerevisiae. Sanford A, Kiriakov S, Khalil AS. ACS Synth Biol. 2022 Nov 11. doi: 10.1021/acssynbio.2c00423. PubMed 36367334.
Backbone
  Vector backbone: pYKT001
  Backbone size w/o insert (bp): 1658
  Total vector size (bp): 2369
  Vector type: Synthetic Biology
Growth in bacteria
  Bacterial resistance: Chloramphenicol, 25 μg/mL
  Growth temperature: 37°C
  Growth strain: DH5alpha
  Copy number: High Copy
Gene/Insert
  Gene/Insert name: Zif268 Op (Part 2)
  Species: Synthetic
  Insert size (bp): 711
  Cloning method: Restriction Enzyme; 5′ cloning site BsmBI (destroyed during cloning); 3′ cloning site BsmBI (destroyed during cloning)
  Sequencing primers: 5′ GAGCCTATGGAAAAACGCCA; 3′ ATTTGCCCATGGTGAAAACG
Terms and licenses: Academic/Nonprofit Terms; Industry Terms: Not Available to Industry
How to cite: pAS168 was a gift from Ahmad Khalil (Addgene plasmid # 194491 ; http://n2t.net/addgene:194491 ; RRID:Addgene_194491)
