[The description below was written by a language model from this plasmid's Addgene catalogue record and pLannotate feature annotations shown in this document.]
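Description:
pAS168 is a small (about 2.4 kb) synthetic-biology part plasmid built on the pYKT001 entry-vector backbone, belonging to a modular toolkit for precise, multigene expression control in Saccharomyces cerevisiae. It is a storage and assembly vector rather than a yeast expression plasmid. The annotated backbone contains only a high-copy ColE1/pUC-type origin for propagation in E. coli and a chloramphenicol acetyltransferase gene driven by its native cat promoter and followed by a lambda t0 terminator. No yeast origin, centromere or auxotrophic marker is annotated, so the part has to be moved into a suitable destination vector before use in yeast.

The 711 bp synthetic insert is catalogued as "Zif268 Op (Part 2)" and was cloned through BsmBI sites that were destroyed in the process, as is typical of Golden Gate domestication into a part vector. In hierarchical yeast toolkits of this style the "Part 2" position usually holds a promoter. This fits the feature table, which detects fragments of the S. cerevisiae GAL1 and GAL10 promoters across the insert region. The name suggests a GAL1-10-derived promoter scaffold carrying operator (binding) sites for the Zif268 zinc-finger DNA-binding domain, so that transcription could be governed by a synthetic Zif268-based transcription factor. The operator sites themselves are not annotated, however, and the record does not give their number, their placement or whether the native Gal4 regulation is retained. The plasmid is presumably used as a promoter part, combined with coding-sequence and terminator parts to build transcription units controlled by an orthogonal zinc-finger regulator.
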