Features (pLannotate 1.2.2; 6 found; start..end, strand, type, name):
     94..682     -  rep_origin     ori: high-copy-number ColE1/pMB1/pBR322/pUC origin of replication
    766..863     +  promoter       cat promoter: promoter of the E. coli cat gene encoding chloramphenicol acetyltransferase
    864..1520    +  CDS            cat: CAT_ECOLX - Experimental evidence at protein level: Swiss-Prot protein existence level 1. This enzyme is an effector of chloramphenicol resistance in bacteria. From Escherichia coli. This protein is used as a marker in many commonly used cloning vectors, such as pACYC184.
   1594..1628    +  terminator     lambda t0 terminator: minimal transcription terminator from phage lambda (Scholtissek and Grosse, 1987)
   1657..2047    -  promoter       GAL1 promoter (fragment): S. cerevisiae GAL1; inducible promoter, regulated by Gal4
   2117..2327    -  promoter       GAL10 promoter (fragment): S. cerevisiae GAL10; inducible promoter, regulated by Gal4
>Addgene plasmid #194491 | pAS168 | addgene full sequence | sequence record 381915 | Addgene NGS Result
ATCCACAGAATCAGGGGATAACGCAGGAAAGAACATGTGAGCAAAAGGCCAGCAAAAGGCCAGGAACCGT
AAAAAGGCCGCGTTGCTGGCGTTTTTCCATAGGCTCCGCCCCCCTGACGAGCATCACAAAAATCGACGCT
CAAGTCAGAGGTGGCGAAACCCGACAGGACTATAAAGATACCAGGCGTTTCCCCCTGGAAGCTCCCTCGT
GCGCTCTCCTGTTCCGACCCTGCCGCTTACCGGATACCTGTCCGCCTTTCTCCCTTCGGGAAGCGTGGCG
CTTTCTCATAGCTCACGCTGTAGGTATCTCAGTTCGGTGTAGGTCGTTCGCTCCAAGCTGGGCTGTGTGC
ACGAACCCCCCGTTCAGCCCGACCGCTGCGCCTTATCCGGTAACTATCGTCTTGAGTCCAACCCGGTAAG
ACACGACTTATCGCCACTGGCAGCAGCCACTGGTAACAGGATTAGCAGAGCGAGGTATGTAGGCGGTGCT
ACAGAGTTCTTGAAGTGGTGGCCTAACTACGGCTACACTAGAAGAACAGTATTTGGTATCTGCGCTCTGC
TGAAGCCAGTTACCTTCGGAAAAAGAGTTGGTAGCTCTTGATCCGGCAAACAAACCACCGCTGGTAGCGG
TGGTTTTTTTGTTTGCAAGCAGCAGATTACGCGCAGAAAAAAAGGATCTCAAGAAGATCCTTTGATCTTT
TCTACGGGGTCTGACGCTCAGTGGAACGAAAACTCACGTTAAGGGATTTTGGTCATGATTGATCGGGCAC
GTAAGAGGTTCCAACTTTCACCATAATGAAATAAGATCACTACCGGGCGTATTTTTTGAGTTATCGAGAT
TTTCAGGAGCTAAGGAAGCTAAAATGGAGAAAAAAATCACTGGATATACCACCGTTGATATATCCCAATG
GCATCGTAAAGAACATTTTGAGGCATTTCAGTCAGTTGCTCAATGTACCTATAACCAGACCGTTCAGCTG
GATATTACGGCCTTTTTAAAGACCGTAAAGAAAAATAAGCACAAGTTTTATCCGGCCTTTATTCACATTC
TTGCCCGCCTGATGAATGCTCATCCGGAATTTCGTATGGCAATGAAAGACGGTGAGCTGGTGATATGGGA
TAGTGTTCACCCTTGTTACACCGTTTTCCATGAGCAAACTGAAACGTTTTCATCGCTCTGGAGTGAATAC
CACGACGATTTCCGGCAGTTTCTACACATATATTCGCAAGATGTGGCGTGTTACGGTGAAAACCTGGCCT
ATTTCCCTAAAGGGTTTATTGAGAATATGTTTTTCGTTTCAGCCAATCCCTGGGTGAGTTTCACCAGTTT
TGATTTAAACGTGGCCAATATGGACAACTTCTTCGCCCCCGTTTTCACCATGGGCAAATATTATACGCAA
GGCGACAAGGTGCTGATGCCGCTGGCGATTCAGGTTCATCATGCCGTTTGTGATGGCTTCCATGTCGGCA
GAATGCTTAATGAATTACAACAGTACTGCGATGAGTGGCAGGGCGGGGCGTAATTTGATATCGAGCTCGC
TTGGACTCCTGTTGATAGATCCAGTAATGACCTCAGAACTCCATCTGGATTTGTTCAGAACGCTCGGTTG
CCGCCGGGCGTTTTTTATTGGTCTGGTCTCACATATATAGTTTTTTCTCCTTGACGTTAAAGTATAGAGG
TATATTAACAATTTTTTGTTGATACTTTTATGACATTTGAATAAGAAGTAATACAAACTGAAAATGTTGA
AAGTATTAGTTAAAGTGGTTATGCAGCTTTTCCATTTATATATCTGTTAATAGATCAAAAATCATCGCTT
CGCTGATTAATTACCCCAGAAATAAGGCTAAAAAACTAATCGCATTATCATCCTATGGTTGTTAATTTGA
TTCGTTAATTTGAAGGTTTGTGGGGCCAGGTTACTGCCAATTTTTCCTCTTCATAACCATAAAAGCTAGT
ATTGTAGAATCTTTATTGTTCGGAGCAGTGCGGCATTAGGCACATCTGCGTTTCAGGAACGCGACCGGTG
AAGACGAGGACGCACGGTCTAGACGCCCACGCACGCCCACGCCCGCCCACGCACGCCCACGCCCGCCCAC
GCACGCCCACCTTAAGACTTCAATATAGCAATGAGCAGTTAAGCGTATTACTGAAAGTTCCAAAGAGAAG
GTTTTTTTAGGCTAAGATAATGGGGCTCTTTACATTTCCACAACATATAAGTAAGATTAGATATGGATAT
GTATATGGATATGTATATGGTGGTAATGCCATGTAATATGATTATTAAACTTCTTTGCGTCCATCCAAAA
AAAAATAAGAATTTTTGAAAATTCAATATAACCTAGGCGTTTGAGACCGACTACGGTT
